Addgene plasmid #82541: FSW-HRP-V5-MDGA1
Purpose: Lentiviral vector for expressing HRP-MDGA1 in neurons
Depositing lab: Alice Ting. Depositing organization: Massachusetts Institute of Technology. Publication: Proteomic Analysis of Unbounded Cellular Compartments: Synaptic Clefts. Loh KH, Stawski PS, Draycott AS, Udeshi ND, Lehrman EK, Wilton DK, Svinkina T, Deerinck TJ, Ellisman MH, Stevens B, Carr SA, Ting AY. Cell. 2016 Aug 25;166(5):1295-1307.e21. doi: 10.1016/j.cell.2016.07.041. PubMed 27565350.
Backbone
  Vector backbone: FSW
  Backbone size w/o insert (bp): 8174
  Total vector size (bp): 12366
  Vector type: Mammalian Expression, Lentiviral
Growth in bacteria
  Bacterial resistance: Ampicillin, 100 μg/mL
  Growth temperature: 37°C
  Growth strain: NEB Stable
  Copy number: Unknown
Gene/Insert
  Gene/Insert name: MDGA1
  Species: H. sapiens (human)
  Insert size (bp): 4192
  Entrez Gene: MDGA1 (a.k.a. GPIM, MAMDC3)
  Promoter: Human Synapsin
  Tag / fusion protein: HRP (N terminal on insert); V5 (N terminal on insert)
  Cloning method: Gibson Cloning
  Sequencing primers: 5′ GGCGCGAGATAGGGGGGCACGGGCGCGAC; 3′ gcgtaaaaggagcaacatagttaagaataccagtcaatc
Terms and licenses: Academic/Nonprofit Terms; Industry Terms: Not Available to Industry
How to cite: FSW-HRP-V5-MDGA1 was a gift from Alice Ting (Addgene plasmid # 82541 ; http://n2t.net/addgene:82541 ; RRID:Addgene_82541)
