[The description below was written by a language model from this plasmid's Addgene catalogue record and pLannotate feature annotations shown in this document.]
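Description:
FSW-HRP-V5-MDGA1 is a 12.4 kb HIV-1-based lentiviral transfer plasmid built on the FSW backbone for neuron-specific expression of a horseradish peroxidase fusion to human MDGA1. It is propagated in E. coli through a high-copy ColE1/pUC-type origin with ampicillin selection (AmpR). The backbone also carries an f1 origin and an SV40/EM7-driven bleomycin/Zeocin resistance cassette that lies outside the LTR-flanked region. The viral genome is transcribed in packaging cells from a CMV enhancer/promoter fused to a truncated 5' LTR. This is followed by the Ψ packaging signal with adjoining gag sequence, the RRE for Rev-dependent nuclear export, and the cPPT/CTS. A WPRE downstream of the insert enhances transcript expression. A truncated 3' LTR and a bGH polyadenylation signal close the cassette. Packaging functions are not encoded on this plasmid.

The internal cassette uses the human synapsin I promoter, which restricts expression to neurons. The annotated open reading frame begins with a short fragment matching the N-terminus of LRRTM1, plausibly serving as a secretion signal, although the record does not state its role. It continues into the horseradish peroxidase C1A sequence and then the MDGA1 coding sequence. The catalogue lists a V5 epitope tag N-terminal to MDGA1. The feature table does not annotate it, but a short unannotated gap between HRP and MDGA1 could accommodate it. MDGA1 is a cell-surface protein implicated in inhibitory synapse formation or maintenance. Placing HRP on its extracellular side fits the associated work on proteomic mapping of synaptic clefts, where a peroxidase targeted to the cleft is used for proximity labelling of neighbouring proteins in transduced neurons.
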