Features (pLannotate 1.2.2; 32 found; start..end, strand, type, name):
     31..83      -  misc_feature   bom (fragment): basis of mobility region from pBR322
    238..617     +  enhancer       CMV enhancer: human cytomegalovirus immediate early enhancer
    618..817     +  promoter       CMV promoter: human cytomegalovirus (CMV) immediate early promoter
    835..1015    +  LTR            5' LTR (truncated): truncated 5' long terminal repeat (LTR) from HIV-1
   1062..1187    +  misc_feature   HIV-1 Ψ: packaging signal of human immunodeficiency virus type 1
   1171..1534    +  CDS            HIV-1 gag (fragment): gag protein from human immunodeficiency virus 1; gag
   1680..1913    +  misc_feature   RRE: The Rev response element (RRE) of HIV-1 allows for Rev-dependent mRNA export from the nucleus to the cytoplasm.
   2290..2390    +  CDS            Rev (fragment): human immunodeficiency virus 1 (HIV-1) Rev protein; rev; enhances nuclear export of unspliced and incompletely spliced viral mRNAs
   2440..2557    +  misc_feature   cPPT/CTS: central polypurine tract and central termination sequence of HIV-1
   2636..3083    +  promoter       hSyn promoter: human synapsin I promoter; confers neuron-specific expression (Kügler et al., 2003)
   3097..3201    +  CDS            LRRTM1 (fragment): LRRT1_HUMAN - Experimental evidence at transcript level: Swiss-Prot protein existence level 2. Exhibits strong synaptogenic activity, restricted to excitatory presynaptic differentiation, acting at both pre- and postsynaptic level. From Homo sapiens (Human).
   3202..4128    +  CDS            PRXC1A (fragment): PER1A_ARMRU - Also known as HPRC1. Experimental evidence at protein level: Swiss-Prot protein existence level 1. Removal of H(2)O(2), oxidation of toxic reductants, biosynthesis and degradation of lignin, suberization, auxin catabolism, response to environmental stresses such as wounding, pathogen attack and oxidative stress. These functions might be dependent on each isozyme/isoform in each plant tissue. From Armoracia rusticana (Horseradish) (Armoracia laphatifolia).
   4192..7014    +  CDS            MDGA1: MDGA1_HUMAN - Also known as MAMDC3. Experimental evidence at protein level: Swiss-Prot protein existence level 1. Required for radial migration of cortical neurons in the superficial layer of the neocortex (By similarity). Plays a role in the formation or maintenance of inhibitory synapses. May function by inhibiting the activity of NLGN2. From Homo sapiens (Human).
   7033..7058    +  misc_feature   MCS (fragment): pBluescript multiple cloning site
   7058..7646    +  misc_feature   WPRE: woodchuck hepatitis virus posttranscriptional regulatory element
   7583..8164    +  CDS            nef (fragment): NEF_HV1H2 - Experimental evidence at protein level: Swiss-Prot protein existence level 1. Extracellular Nef protein targets CD4(+) T-lymphocytes for apoptosis by interacting with CXCR4 surface receptors. From Human immunodeficiency virus type 1 group M subtype B (isolate HXB2) (HIV-1).
   8171..8351    +  LTR            5' LTR (truncated): truncated 5' long terminal repeat (LTR) from HIV-1
   8383..8590    +  polyA_signal   bGH poly(A) signal: bovine growth hormone polyadenylation signal
   8611..8632    +  promoter       SV40 promoter (fragment): SV40 enhancer and early promoter
   8653..9081    +  rep_origin     f1 ori (sequence partly withheld): f1 bacteriophage origin of replication; arrow indicates direction of (+) strand synthesis
   9095..9424    +  promoter       SV40 promoter: SV40 enhancer and early promoter
   9472..9519    +  promoter       EM7 promoter: synthetic bacterial promoter&nbsp
   9538..9912    +  CDS            BleoR: antibiotic-binding protein; Sh ble from Streptoalloteichus hindustanus; confers resistance to bleomycin, phleomycin, and Zeocin™
   9922..10047   +  CDS            ble (fragment): BLE_KLEPN - Experimental evidence at protein level: Swiss-Prot protein existence level 1. Binding protein with a strong affinity to the bleomycin family of antibiotics. Binds to CL990; an antimitotic-antibiotic compound. From Klebsiella pneumoniae.
  10042..10163   +  polyA_signal   SV40 poly(A) signal: SV40 polyadenylation signal
  10234..10256   -  protein_bind   lac operator (fragment): The lac repressor binds to the lac operator to inhibit transcription in E. coli. This inhibition can be relieved by adding lactose or isopropyl-β-D-thiogalactopyranoside (IPTG). lac repressor encoded by lacI
  10260..10290   -  promoter       lac promoter: promoter for the E. coli lac operon
  10305..10326   -  protein_bind   CAP binding site: CAP binding activates transcription in the presence of cAMP. E. coli catabolite activator protein
  10339..10431   -  CDS            lacI (fragment): lac repressor; lacI; The lac repressor binds to the lac operator to inhibit transcription in E. coli. This inhibition can be relieved by adding lactose or isopropyl-β-D-thiogalactopyranoside (IPTG).
  10614..11202   -  rep_origin     ori: high-copy-number ColE1/pMB1/pBR322/pUC origin of replication
  11373..12233   -  CDS            AmpR: β-lactamase; bla; confers resistance to ampicillin, carbenicillin, and related antibiotics
  12234..12338   -  promoter       AmpR promoter: bla
>Addgene plasmid #82541 | FSW-HRP-V5-MDGA1 | addgene full sequence | sequence record 163055 | Addgene NGS Result
GTCGACGGATCGGGAGATCTCCCGATCCCCTATGGTGCACTCTCAGTACAATCTGCTCTGATGCCGCATA
GTTAAGCCAGTATCTGCTCCCTGCTTGTGTGTTGGAGGTCGCTGAGTAGTGCGCGAGCAAAATTTAAGCT
ACAACAAGGCAAGGCTTGACCGACAATTGCATGAAGAATCTGCTTAGGGTTAGGCGTTTTGCGCTGCTTC
GCGATGTACGGGCCAGATATACGCGTTGACATTGATTATTGACTAGTTATTAATAGTAATCAATTACGGG
GTCATTAGTTCATAGCCCATATATGGAGTTCCGCGTTACATAACTTACGGTAAATGGCCCGCCTGGCTGA
CCGCCCAACGACCCCCGCCCATTGACGTCAATAATGACGTATGTTCCCATAGTAACGCCAATAGGGACTT
TCCATTGACGTCAATGGGTGGAGTATTTACGGTAAACTGCCCACTTGGCAGTACATCAAGTGTATCATAT
GCCAAGCACGCCCCCTATTGACGTCAATGACGGTAAATGGCCCGCCTGGCATTATGCCCAGTACATGACC
TTATGGGACTTTCCTACTTGGCAGTACATCTACGTATTAGTCATCGCTATTACCATGGTGATGCGGTTTT
GGCAGTACATCAATGGGCGTGGATAGCGGTTTGACTCACGGGGATTTCCAAGTCTCCACCCCATTGACGT
CAATGGGAGTTTGTTTTGGCACCAAAATCAACGGGACTTTCCAAAATGTCGTAACAACTCCGCCCCATTG
ACGCAAATGGGCGGTAGGCGTGTACGGTGGGAGGTCTATATAAGCAGCGCGTTTTGCCTGTACTGGGTCT
CTCTGGTTAGACCAGATCTGAGCCTGGGAGCTCTCTGGCTAACTAGGGAACCCACTGCTTAAGCCTCAAT
AAAGCTTGCCTTGAGTGCTTCAAGTAGTGTGTGCCCGTCTGTTGTGTGACTCTGGTAACTAGAGATCCCT
CAGACCCTTTTAGTCAGTGTGGAAAATCTCTAGCAGTGGCGCCCGAACAGGGACTTGAAAGCGAAAGGGA
AACCAGAGGAGCTCTCTCGACGCAGGACTCGGCTTGCTGAAGCGCGCACGGCAAGAGGCGAGGGGCGGCG
ACTGGTGAGTACGCCAAAAATTTTGACTAGCGGAGGCTAGAAGGAGAGAGATGGGTGCGAGAGCGTCAGT
ATTAAGCGGGGGAGAATTAGATCGCGATGGGAAAAAATTCGGTTAAGGCCAGGGGGAAAGAAAAAATATA
AATTAAAACATATAGTATGGGCAAGCAGGGAGCTAGAACGATTCGCAGTTAATCCTGGCCTGTTAGAAAC
ATCAGAAGGCTGTAGACAAATACTGGGACAGCTACAACCATCCCTTCAGACAGGATCAGAAGAACTTAGA
TCATTATATAATACAGTAGCAACCCTCTATTGTGTGCATCAAAGGATAGAGATAAAAGACACCAAGGAAG
CTTTAGACAAGATAGAGGAAGAGCAAAACAAAAGTAAGACCACCGCACAGCAAGCGGCCGCTGATCTTCA
GACCTGGAGGAGGAGATATGAGGGACAATTGGAGAAGTGAATTATATAAATATAAAGTAGTAAAAATTGA
ACCATTAGGAGTAGCACCCACCAAGGCAAAGAGAAGAGTGGTGCAGAGAGAAAAAAGAGCAGTGGGAATA
GGAGCTTTGTTCCTTGGGTTCTTGGGAGCAGCAGGAAGCACTATGGGCGCAGCGTCAATGACGCTGACGG
TACAGGCCAGACAATTATTGTCTGGTATAGTGCAGCAGCAGAACAATTTGCTGAGGGCTATTGAGGCGCA
ACAGCATCTGTTGCAACTCACAGTCTGGGGCATCAAGCAGCTCCAGGCAAGAATCCTGGCTGTGGAAAGA
TACCTAAAGGATCAACAGCTCCTGGGGATTTGGGGTTGCTCTGGAAAACTCATTTGCACCACTGCTGTGC
CTTGGAATGCTAGTTGGAGTAATAAATCTCTGGAACAGATTTGGAATCACACGACCTGGATGGAGTGGGA
CAGAGAAATTAACAATTACACAAGCTTAATACACTCCTTAATTGAAGAATCGCAAAACCAGCAAGAAAAG
AATGAACAAGAATTATTGGAATTAGATAAATGGGCAAGTTTGTGGAATTGGTTTAACATAACAAATTGGC
TGTGGTATATAAAATTATTCATAATGATAGTAGGAGGCTTGGTAGGTTTAAGAATAGTTTTTGCTGTACT
TTCTATAGTGAATAGAGTTAGGCAGGGATATTCACCATTATCGTTTCAGACCCACCTCCCAACCCCGAGG
GGACCCGACAGGCCCGAAGGAATAGAAGAAGAAGGTGGAGAGAGAGACAGAGACAGATCCATTCGATTAG
TGAACGGATCGGCACTGCGTGCGCCAATTCTGCAGACAAATGGCAGTATTCATCCACAATTTTAAAAGAA
AAGGGGGGATTGGGGGGTACAGTGCAGGGGAAAGAATAGTAGACATAATAGCAACAGACATACAAACTAA
AGAATTACAAAAACAAATTACAAAAATTCAAAATTTTCGGGTTTATTACAGGGACAGCAGAGATCCAGTT
TGGTTAATTAATACCGCCATGCATCTGCAGAGGGCCCTGCGTATGAGTGCAAGTGGGTTTTAGGACCAGG
ATGAGGCGGGGTGGGGGTGCCTACCTGACGACCGACCCCGACCCACTGGACAAGCACCCAACCCCCATTC
CCCAAATTGCGCATCCCCTATCAGAGAGGGGGAGGGGAAACAGGATGCGGCGAGGCGCGTGCGCACTGCC
AGCTTCAGCACCGCGGACAGTGCCTTCGCCCCCGCCTGGCGGCGCGCGCCACCGCCGCCTCAGCACTGAA
GGCGCGCTGACGTCACTCGCCGGTCCCCCGCAAACTCCCCTTCCCGGCCACCTTGGTCGCGTCCGCGCCG
CCGCCGGCCCAGCCGGACCGCACCACGCGAGGCGCGAGATAGGGGGGCACGGGCGCGACCATCTGCGCTG
CGGCGCCGGCGACTCAGCGCTGCCTCAGTCTGCGGTGGGCAGCGGAGGAGTCGTGTCGTGCCTGAGAGCG
CAGTCTAGACGCCACCATGGATTTCCTGCTGCTCGGTCTCTGTCTATACTGGCTGCTGAGGAGGCCCTCG
GGGGTGGTCTTGTGTCTGCTGGGGGCCTGCTTTCAGATGCTGCCCGCCGCTAGCCAGCTTACTCCAACTT
TCTACGATAACTCTTGTCCTAACGTGAGCAACATCGTGCGAGATACTATCGTGAACGAGTTGCGGTCTGA
TCCGAGGATAGCCGCTTCAATTTTGCGGCTGCATTTCCACGATTGTTTTGTAAACGGCTGTGATGCTTCC
ATCCTCCTCGACAATACCACCTCTTTCAGGACTGAAAAGGATGCCTTCGGTAACGCGAATAGTGCTAGAG
GGTTTCCCGTGATCGATAGAATGAAAGCCGCTGTGGAGAGCGCCTGCCCCCGGACAGTTAGTTGTGCAGA
CCTTCTGACCATAGCGGCCCAGCAATCCGTGACGCTGGCCGGTGGCCCCAGCTGGAGGGTCCCCCTGGGA
AGGAGGGACTCTCTGCAGGCTTTTCTGGACTTGGCAAACGCAAACCTGCCTGCTCCCTTCTTCACCCTTC
CCCAGCTGAAGGATTCCTTCAGGAATGTCGGCCTGAACCGAAGTAGTGATTTGGTGGCTCTGTCCGGAGG
CCACACATTCGGCAAGAATCAGTGCAGGTTCATCATGGACAGACTGTATAACTTTTCCAACACCGGCTTG
CCTGACCCTACCCTGAACACAACATACTTGCAGACTCTCAGAGGGCTGTGTCCGCTCAATGGCAACTTGT
CTGCACTGGTTGACTTTGACCTGCGCACCCCAACCATCTTCGACAATAAGTATTACGTCAATCTGGAGGA
ACAGAAGGGCCTGATTCAGTCCGACCAGGAGCTGTTCAGTTCCCCAAATGCTACCGACACTATTCCTCTT
GTGCGCAGCTTCGCTAATAGCACACAAACCTTTTTCAATGCTTTCGTGGAAGCTATGGATCGGATGGGAA
ATATAACGCCCCTGACGGGTACGCAGGGACAGATAAGACTGAACTGTAGGGTCGTGAACAGCAACTCTGG
CTCGGGCTCGGGCGGTAAGCCCATCCCCAACCCCCTGCTGGGCCTGGACAGCACCACCGGTCACTGCCGG
GGACAAGGAGTCTACGCTCCAGCCCAGGCGCAGATCGTGCATGCGGGCCAGGCATGTGTGGTGAAAGAGG
ACAATATCAGCGAGCGTGTCTACACCATCCGGGAGGGGGACACCCTCATGCTGCAGTGCCTTGTAACAGG
GCACCCTCGACCCCAGGTACGGTGGACCAAGACGGCAGGTAGCGCCTCGGACAAGTTCCAGGAGACATCG
GTGTTCAACGAGACGCTGCGCATCGAGCGTATTGCACGCACGCAGGGCGGCCGCTACTACTGCAAGGCTG
AGAACGGCGTGGGGGTGCCGGCCATCAAGTCCATCCGCGTGGACGTGCAGTACCTGGATGAGCCAATGCT
GACGGTGCACCAGACGGTGAGCGATGTGCGAGGCAACTTCTACCAGGAGAAGACGGTGTTCCTGCGCTGT
ACTGTCAACTCCAACCCGCCTGCCCGCTTCATCTGGAAGCGGGGTTCCGATACCCTATCCCACAGCCAGG
ACAATGGGGTTGACATCTATGAGCCCCTCTACACTCAGGGGGAGACCAAGGTCCTGAAGCTGAAGAACCT
GCGGCCCCAGGACTATGCCAGCTACACCTGCCAGGTGTCTGTGCGTAACGTGTGCGGCATCCCAGACAAG
GCCATCACCTTCCGGCTCACCAACACCACGGCACCACCAGCCCTGAAGCTGTCTGTGAACGAAACTCTGG
TGGTGAACCCTGGGGAGAATGTGACGGTGCAGTGTCTGCTGACAGGCGGTGATCCCCTCCCCCAGCTGCA
GTGGTCCCATGGGCCTGGCCCACTGCCCCTGGGTGCTCTGGCCCAGGGTGGCACCCTCAGCATCCCTTCA
GTGCAGGCCCGGGACTCTGGCTACTACAACTGCACAGCCACCAACAATGTGGGCAACCCTGCCAAGAAGA
CTGTCAACCTGCTGGTGCGATCCATGAAGAACGCTACATTCCAGATCACTCCTGACGTGATCAAAGAGAG
TGAGAACATCCAGCTGGGCCAGGACCTGAAGCTATCGTGCCACGTGGATGCAGTGCCCCAGGAGAAGGTG
ACCTACCAGTGGTTCAAGAATGGCAAGCCGGCACGCATGTCCAAGCGGCTGCTGGTGACCCGCAATGATC
CTGAGCTGCCCGCAGTCACCAGCAGCCTAGAGCTCATTGACCTGCACTTCAGTGACTATGGCACCTACCT
GTGCATGGCTTCTTTCCCAGGGGCACCCGTGCCCGACCTCAGCGTCGAGGTCAACATCTCCTCTGAGACA
GTGCCGCCCACCATCAGTGTGCCCAAGGGTAGGGCCGTGGTGACCGTGCGCGAGGGATCGCCTGCCGAGC
TGCAATGCGAGGTGCGGGGCAAGCCGCGGCCGCCAGTGCTCTGGTCCCGCGTGGACAAGGAGGCTGCACT
GCTGCCCTCGGGGCTGCCCCTGGAGGAGACTCCGGACGGGAAGCTGCGGCTGGAGCGAGTGAGCCGAGAC
ATGAGCGGGACCTACCGCTGCCAGACGGCCCGCTATAATGGCTTCAACGTGCGCCCCCGTGAGGCCCAGG
TGCAGCTGAACGTGCAGTTCCCGCCGGAGGTGGAGCCCAGTTCCCAGGACGTGCGCCAGGCGCTGGGCCG
GCCCGTGCTCCTGCGCTGCTCGCTGCTGCGAGGCAGCCCCCAGCGCATCGCCTCGGCTGTGTGGCGTTTC
AAAGGGCAGCTGCTGCCGCCGCCGCCTGTTGTTCCCGCCGCCGCCGAGGCGCCGGATCACGCGGAGCTGC
GCCTCGACGCCGTAACTCGCGACAGCAGCGGCAGCTACGAGTGCAGCGTCTCCAACGATGTGGGCTCGGC
TGCCTGCCTCTTCCAGGTCTCCGCCAAAGCCTACAGCCCGGAGTTTTACTTCGACACCCCCAACCCCACC
CGCAGCCACAAGCTGTCCAAGAACTACTCCTACGTGCTGCAGTGGACTCAGAGGGAGCCCGACGCTGTCG
ACCCTGTGCTCAACTACAGACTCAGCATCCGCCAGTTGAACCAGCACAATGCGGTGGTCAAGGCCATCCC
GGTCCGGCGTGTGGAGAAGGGGCAGCTGCTGGAGTACATCCTGACCGATCTCCGTGTGCCCCACAGCTAT
GAGGTCCGCCTCACACCCTATACCACCTTCGGGGCTGGTGACATGGCCTCCCGCATCATCCACTACACAG
AGCCCATCAACTCTCCGAACCTTTCAGACAACACCTGCCACTTTGAGGATGAGAAGATCTGTGGCTATAC
CCAGGACCTGACAGACAACTTTGACTGGACGCGGCAGAATGCCCTCACCCAGAACCCCAAACGCTCCCCC
AACACTGGTCCCCCCACCGACATAAGTGGCACCCCTGAGGGCTACTACATGTTCATCGAGACATCGAGGC
CTCGGGAGCTGGGGGACCGTGCAAGGTTAGTGAGTCCCCTCTACAATGCCAGCGCCAAGTTCTACTGTGT
CTCCTTCTTCTACCACATGTACGGGAAACACATCGGCTCCCTCAACCTCCTGGTGCGGTCCCGGAACAAA
GGGGCTCTGGACACGCACGCCTGGTCTCTCAGTGGCAATAAGGGCAATGTGTGGCAGCAGGCCCATGTGC
CCATCAGCCCCAGTGGGCCCTTCCAGATTATTTTTGAGGGGGTTCGAGGCCCGGGCTACCTGGGGGATAT
TGCCATAGATGACGTCACACTGAAGAAGGGGGAGTGTCCCCGGAAGCAGACGGATCCCAATAAAGTGGTG
GTGATGCCGGGCAGTGGAGCCCCCTGCCAGTCCAGCCCACAGCTGTGGGGGCCCATGGCCATCTTCCTCT
TGGCGTTGCAGAGATGAGGCGCGCCCCTGCAGGGAATTCGATATCAAGCTTATCGATAATCAACCTCTGG
ATTACAAAATTTGTGAAAGATTGACTGGTATTCTTAACTATGTTGCTCCTTTTACGCTATGTGGATACGC
TGCTTTAATGCCTTTGTATCATGCTATTGCTTCCCGTATGGCTTTCATTTTCTCCTCCTTGTATAAATCC
TGGTTGCTGTCTCTTTATGAGGAGTTGTGGCCCGTTGTCAGGCAACGTGGCGTGGTGTGCACTGTGTTTG
CTGACGCAACCCCCACTGGTTGGGGCATTGCCACCACCTGTCAGCTCCTTTCCGGGACTTTCGCTTTCCC
CCTCCCTATTGCCACGGCGGAACTCATCGCCGCCTGCCTTGCCCGCTGCTGGACAGGGGCTCGGCTGTTG
GGCACTGACAATTCCGTGGTGTTGTCGGGGAAATCATCGTCCTTTCCTTGGCTGCTCGCCTGTGTTGCCA
CCTGGATTCTGCGCGGGACGTCCTTCTGCTACGTCCCTTCGGCCCTCAATCCAGCGGACCTTCCTTCCCG
CGGCCTGCTGCCGGCTCTGCGGCCTCTTCCGCGTCTTCGCCTTCGCCCTCAGACGAGTCGGATCTCCCTT
TGGGCCGCCTCCCCGCATCGATACCGTCGACCTCGAGACCTAGAAAAACATGGAGCAATCACAAGTAGCA
ATACAGCAGCTACCAATGCTGATTGTGCCTGGCTAGAAGCACAAGAGGAGGAGGAGGTGGGTTTTCCAGT
CACACCTCAGGTACCTTTAAGACCAATGACTTACAAGGCAGCTGTAGATCTTAGCCACTTTTTAAAAGAA
AAGGGGGGACTGGAAGGGCTAATTCACTCCCAACGAAGACAAGATATCCTTGATCTGTGGATCTACCACA
CACAAGGCTACTTCCCTGATTGGCAGAACTACACACCAGGGCCAGGGATCAGATATCCACTGACCTTTGG
ATGGTGCTACAAGCTAGTACCAGTTGAGCAAGAGAAGGTAGAAGAAGCCAATGAAGGAGAGAACACCCGC
TTGTTACACCCTGTGAGCCTGCATGGGATGGATGACCCGGAGAGAGAAGTATTAGAGTGGAGGTTTGACA
GCCGCCTAGCATTTCATCACATGGCCCGAGAGCTGCATCCGGACTGTACTGGGTCTCTCTGGTTAGACCA
GATCTGAGCCTGGGAGCTCTCTGGCTAACTAGGGAACCCACTGCTTAAGCCTCAATAAAGCTTGCCTTGA
GTGCTTCAAGTAGTGTGTGCCCGTCTGTTGTGTGACTCTGGTAACTAGAGATCCCTCAGACCCTTTTAGT
CAGTGTGGAAAATCTCTAGCAGGGCCCGTTTAAACCCGCTGATCAGCCTCGACTGTGCCTTCTAGTTGCC
AGCCATCTGTTGTTTGCCCCTCCCCCGTGCCTTCCTTGACCCTGGAAGGTGCCACTCCCACTGTCCTTTC
CTAATAAAATGAGGAAATTGCATCGCATTGTCTGAGTAGGTGTCATTCTATTCTGGGGGGTGGGGTGGGG
CAGGACAGCAAGGGGGAGGATTGGGAAGACAATAGCAGGCATGCTGGGGATGCGGCGGGCTCTATGGCTT
CTGAGGCGGAAAGAACCAGCTGGGGCTCTAGGGGGTATCCCC
[124 nt withheld, positions 8653-8776]
C
[91 nt withheld, positions 8778-8868]
A
[49 nt withheld, positions 8870-8918]
CCTTTGACGTTGGAGTCCACGTTCTTT
[37 nt withheld, positions 8946-8982]
ACCCTATCTCGGTCTATTCTTTTGATTTATAAGGGATTTTGCCGATTTCGGCCTATTGGTTAAAAAATGA
GCTGATTTAACAAAAATTTAACGCGAATTAATTCTGTGGAATGTGTGTCAGTTAGGGTGTGGAAAGTCCC
CAGGCTCCCCAGCAGGCAGAAGTATGCAAAGCATGCATCTCAATTAGTCAGCAACCAGGTGTGGAAAGTC
CCCAGGCTCCCCAGCAGGCAGAAGTATGCAAAGCATGCATCTCAATTAGTCAGCAACCATAGTCCCGCCC
CTAACTCCGCCCATCCCGCCCCTAACTCCGCCCAGTTCCGCCCATTCTCCGCCCCATGGCTGACTAATTT
TTTTTATTTATGCAGAGGCCGAGGCCGCCTCTGCCTCTGAGCTATTCCAGAAGTAGTGAGGAGGCTTTTT
TGGAGGCCTAGGCTTTTGCAAAAAGCTCCCGGGAGCTTGTATATCCATTTTCGGATCTGATCAGCACGTG
TTGACAATTAATCATCGGCATAGTATATCGGCATAGTATAATACGACAAGGTGAGGAACTAAACCATGGC
CAAGTTGACCAGTGCCGTTCCGGTGCTCACCGCGCGCGACGTCGCCGGAGCGGTCGAGTTCTGGACCGAC
CGGCTCGGGTTCTCCCGGGACTTCGTGGAGGACGACTTCGCCGGTGTGGTCCGGGACGACGTGACCCTGT
TCATCAGCGCGGTCCAGGACCAGGTGGTGCCGGACAACACCCTGGCCTGGGTGTGGGTGCGCGGCCTGGA
CGAGCTGTACGCCGAGTGGTCGGAGGTCGTGTCCACGAACTTCCGGGACGCCTCCGGGCCGGCCATGACC
GAGATCGGCGAGCAGCCGTGGGGGCGGGAGTTCGCCCTGCGCGACCCGGCCGGCAACTGCGTGCACTTCG
TGGCCGAGGAGCAGGACTGACACGTGCTACGAGATTTCGATTCCACCGCCGCCTTCTATGAAAGGTTGGG
CTTCGGAATCGTTTTCCGGGACGCCGGCTGGATGATCCTCCAGCGCGGGGATCTCATGCTGGAGTTCTTC
GCCCACCCCAACTTGTTTATTGCAGCTTATAATGGTTACAAATAAAGCAATAGCATCACAAATTTCACAA
ATAAAGCATTTTTTTCACTGCATTCTAGTTGTGGTTTGTCCAAACTCATCAATGTATCTTATCATGTCTG
TATACCGTCGACCTCTAGCTAGAGCTTGGCGTAATCATGGTCATAGCTGTTTCCTGTGTGAAATTGTTAT
CCGCTCACAATTCCACACAACATACGAGCCGGAAGCATAAAGTGTAAAGCCTGGGGTGCCTAATGAGTGA
GCTAACTCACATTAATTGCGTTGCGCTCACTGCCCGCTTTCCAGTCGGGAAACCTGTCGTGCCAGCTGCA
TTAATGAATCGGCCAACGCGCGGGGAGAGGCGGTTTGCGTATTGGGCGCTCTTCCGCTTCCTCGCTCACT
GACTCGCTGCGCTCGGTCGTTCGGCTGCGGCGAGCGGTATCAGCTCACTCAAAGGCGGTAATACGGTTAT
CCACAGAATCAGGGGATAACGCAGGAAAGAACATGTGAGCAAAAGGCCAGCAAAAGGCCAGGAACCGTAA
AAAGGCCGCGTTGCTGGCGTTTTTCCATAGGCTCCGCCCCCCTGACGAGCATCACAAAAATCGACGCTCA
AGTCAGAGGTGGCGAAACCCGACAGGACTATAAAGATACCAGGCGTTTCCCCCTGGAAGCTCCCTCGTGC
GCTCTCCTGTTCCGACCCTGCCGCTTACCGGATACCTGTCCGCCTTTCTCCCTTCGGGAAGCGTGGCGCT
TTCTCATAGCTCACGCTGTAGGTATCTCAGTTCGGTGTAGGTCGTTCGCTCCAAGCTGGGCTGTGTGCAC
GAACCCCCCGTTCAGCCCGACCGCTGCGCCTTATCCGGTAACTATCGTCTTGAGTCCAACCCGGTAAGAC
ACGACTTATCGCCACTGGCAGCAGCCACTGGTAACAGGATTAGCAGAGCGAGGTATGTAGGCGGTGCTAC
AGAGTTCTTGAAGTGGTGGCCTAACTACGGCTACACTAGAAGAACAGTATTTGGTATCTGCGCTCTGCTG
AAGCCAGTTACCTTCGGAAAAAGAGTTGGTAGCTCTTGATCCGGCAAACAAACCACCGCTGGTAGCGGTG
GTTTTTTTGTTTGCAAGCAGCAGATTACGCGCAGAAAAAAAGGATCTCAAGAAGATCCTTTGATCTTTTC
TACGGGGTCTGACGCTCAGTGGAACGAAAACTCACGTTAAGGGATTTTGGTCATGAGATTATCAAAAAGG
ATCTTCACCTAGATCCTTTTAAATTAAAAATGAAGTTTTAAATCAATCTAAAGTATATATGAGTAAACTT
GGTCTGACAGTTACCAATGCTTAATCAGTGAGGCACCTATCTCAGCGATCTGTCTATTTCGTTCATCCAT
AGTTGCCTGACTCCCCGTCGTGTAGATAACTACGATACGGGAGGGCTTACCATCTGGCCCCAGTGCTGCA
ATGATACCGCGAGACCCACGCTCACCGGCTCCAGATTTATCAGCAATAAACCAGCCAGCCGGAAGGGCCG
AGCGCAGAAGTGGTCCTGCAACTTTATCCGCCTCCATCCAGTCTATTAATTGTTGCCGGGAAGCTAGAGT
AAGTAGTTCGCCAGTTAATAGTTTGCGCAACGTTGTTGCCATTGCTACAGGCATCGTGGTGTCACGCTCG
TCGTTTGGTATGGCTTCATTCAGCTCCGGTTCCCAACGATCAAGGCGAGTTACATGATCCCCCATGTTGT
GCAAAAAAGCGGTTAGCTCCTTCGGTCCTCCGATCGTTGTCAGAAGTAAGTTGGCCGCAGTGTTATCACT
CATGGTTATGGCAGCACTGCATAATTCTCTTACTGTCATGCCATCCGTAAGATGCTTTTCTGTGACTGGT
GAGTACTCAACCAAGTCATTCTGAGAATAGTGTATGCGGCGACCGAGTTGCTCTTGCCCGGCGTCAATAC
GGGATAATACCGCGCCACATAGCAGAACTTTAAAAGTGCTCATCATTGGAAAACGTTCTTCGGGGCGAAA
ACTCTCAAGGATCTTACCGCTGTTGAGATCCAGTTCGATGTAACCCACTCGTGCACCCAACTGATCTTCA
GCATCTTTTACTTTCACCAGCGTTTCTGGGTGAGCAAAAACAGGAAGGCAAAATGCCGCAAAAAAGGGAA
TAAGGGCGACACGGAAATGTTGAATACTCATACTCTTCCTTTTTCAATATTATTGAAGCATTTATCAGGG
TTATTGTCTCATGAGCGGATACATATTTGAATGTATTTAGAAAAATAAACAAATAGGGGTTCCGCGCACA
TTTCCCCGAAAAGTGCCACCTGAC
