>Addgene plasmid #82541 | FSW-HRP-V5-MDGA1 | addgene partial sequence | sequence record 160243 | pMH4-5 5'-gactcagcgctgcctcagtctg-3'
CGCAGTCTAGACGCCACCATGGATTTCCTGCTGCTCGGTCTCTGTCTATACTGGCTGCTGAGGAGGCCCT
CGGGGGTGGTCTTGTGTCTGCTGGGGGCCTGCTTTCAGATGCTGCCCGCCGCTAGCCAGCTTACTCCAAC
TTTCTACGATAACTCTTGTCCTAACGTGAGCAACATCGTGCGAGATACTATCGTGAACGAGTTGCGGTCT
GATCCGAGGATAGCCGCTTCAATTTTGCGGCTGCATTTCCACGATTGTTTTGTAAACGGCTGTGATGCTT
CCATCCTCCTCGACAATACCACCTCTTTCAGGACTGAAAAGGATGCCTTCGGTAACGCGAATAGTGCTAG
AGGGTTTCCCGTGATCGATAGAATGAAAGCCGCTGTGGAGAGCGCCTGCCCCCGGACAGTTAGTTGTGCA
GACCTTCTGACCATAGCGGCCCAGCAATCCGTGACGCTGGCCGGTGGCCCCAGCTGGAGGGTCCCCCTGG
GAAGGAGGGACTCTCTGCAGGCTTTTCTGGACTTGGCAAACGCAAACCTGCCTGCTCCCTTCTTCACCCT
TCCCCAGCTGAAGGATTCCTTCAGGAATGTCGGCCTGAACCGAAGTAGTGATTTGGTGGCTCTGTCCGGA
GGCCACACATTCGGCAAGAATCAGTGCAGGTTCATCATGGACAGACTGTATAACTTTTCCAACACCGGCT
TGCCTGACCCTACCCTGAACACAACATACTTGCAGACTCTCAGAGGGCTGTGTCCGCTCAATGGCAACTT
GTCTGCACTGGTTGACTTTGACCTGCGCACCCCAACCATCTTCGACAATAAGTATTACGTCAATCTGGAG
GAACAGAAGGGCCTGATTCAGTCCGACCAGGAGCTGTTCAGTTCC
