>Addgene plasmid #82541 | FSW-HRP-V5-MDGA1 | addgene partial sequence | sequence record 160244 | WPRE-R 5'-CATAGCGTAAAAGGAGCAACA-3'
AATTTTGTAATCCAGAGGTTGATTATCGATAAGCTTGATATCGAATTCCCTGCAGGGGCGCGCCTCATCT
CTGCAACGCCAAGAGGAAGATGGCCATGGGCCCCCACAGCTGTGGGCTGGACTGGCAGGGGGCTCCACTG
CCCGGCATCACCACCACTTTATTGGGATCCGTCTGCTTCCGGGGACACTCCCCCTTCTTCAGTGTGACGT
CATCTATGGCAATATCCCCCAGGTAGCCCGGGCCTCGAACCCCCTCAAAAATAATCTGGAAGGGCCCACT
GGGGCTGATGGGCACATGGGCCTGCTGCCACACATTGCCCTTATTGCCACTGAGAGACCAGGCGTGCGTG
TCCAGAGCCCCTTTGTTCCGGGACCGCACCAGGAGGTTGAGGGAGCCGATGTGTTTCCCGTACATGTGGT
AGAAGAAGGAGACACAGTAGAACTTGGCGCTGGCATTGTAGAGGGGACTCACTAACCTTGCACGGTCCCC
CAGCTCCCGAGGCCTCGATGTCTCGATGAACATGTAGTAGCCCTCAGGGGTGCCACTTATGTCGGTGGGG
GGACCAGTGTTGGGGGAGCGTTTGGGGTTCTGGGTGAGGGCATTCTGCCGCGTCCAGTCAAAGTTGTCTG
TCAGGTCCTGGGTATAGCCACAGATCTTCTCATCCTCAAAGTGGCAGGTGTTGTCTGAAAGGTTCGGAGA
GTTGATGGGCTCTGTGTAGTGGATGATGCGGGAGGCCATGTCACCAGCCCCGAAGGTGGTATAGGGTGTG
AGGCGGACCTCATAGCTGTGGGGCACACGGAGATCGGTCAGGATGTACTCCAGCAGCTGCCCCTTCTCCA
CACGCCGGACCGGGATGGCCTTGACCACCGCATTGTGCTGGTTCAACTGGCGGATGCTGAGTCTGTAGTT
GAGCACAGGGTCGACAGCGTCGGGCTCCCTCTGA
